Addgene plasmid #143731: TFORF0853
Purpose: Lentiviral vector for overexpressing transcription factor ORFs with unique 24-bp barcodes. Barcodes facilitate identification of transcription factors in pooled screens.
Depositing lab: Feng Zhang. Depositing organization: Broad Institute. Publication: A transcription factor atlas of directed differentiation. Joung J, Ma S, Tay T, Geiger-Schuller KR, Kirchgatterer PC, Verdine VK, Guo B, Arias-Garcia MA, Allen WE, Singh A, Kuksenko O, Abudayyeh OO, Gootenberg JS, Fu Z, Macrae RK, Buenrostro JD, Regev A, Zhang F. Cell. 2023 Jan 5;186(1):209-229.e26. doi: 10.1016/j.cell.2022.11.026. PubMed 36608654.
Backbone
  Vector backbone: pLX_TRC317
  Backbone manufacturer: Broad Institute Genetic Perturbation Platform
  Backbone size w/o insert (bp): 8264
  Vector type: Mammalian Expression, Lentiviral
  Selectable markers: Puromycin
Growth in bacteria
  Bacterial resistance: Ampicillin, 100 μg/mL
  Growth temperature: 30°C
  Growth strain: NEB Stable
  Copy number: High Copy
Gene/Insert
  Gene/Insert name: ZIC5
  Species: H. sapiens (human)
  Insert size (bp): 2093
  Entrez Gene: ZIC5
  Promoter: EF1a
  Cloning method: Unknown
  Sequencing primers: 5′ GGGTGGAGACTGAAGTTAGGCCAG; 3′ CACATAGCGTAAAAGGAGCAACATAG
Terms and licenses: Academic/Nonprofit Terms; Industry Terms: Not Available to Industry
Depositor comments: NM_033132,ENST00000267294 . The transcription factor ORF portion of this plasmid was synthesized by Genewiz. Please test multiple small colonies in case of plasmid recombination. To make this collection available in a timely manner, a portion of this collection was not fully sequenced by Addgene. If an Addgene verified full plasmid sequence is not available, please contact us prior to placing an order to request the full sequence.
How to cite: TFORF0853 was a gift from Feng Zhang (Addgene plasmid # 143731 ; http://n2t.net/addgene:143731 ; RRID:Addgene_143731)
