[The description below was written by a language model from this plasmid's Addgene catalogue record and pLannotate feature annotations shown in this document.]
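Description:
TFORF0853 is a lentiviral mammalian expression plasmid built on the pLX_TRC317 backbone, carrying the human transcription factor ZIC5 as an open reading frame for overexpression. It belongs to a barcoded transcription factor ORF collection in which each clone carries a unique 24-bp barcode, so that the factor present in a given cell can be identified in pooled screens such as those aimed at directed differentiation. In bacteria the plasmid is maintained by a high-copy ColE1/pUC-type origin with ampicillin resistance (AmpR). An f1 origin and remnants of a lac/T7/T3 cloning region are also present. The depositor notes that the plasmid may recombine, as is common for LTR-containing vectors.

The transfer cassette follows a third-generation, self-inactivating design. An RSV promoter fused to a truncated HIV-1 5' LTR drives genomic RNA production, followed by the Ψ packaging signal with a gag fragment, the Rev response element for Rev-dependent nuclear export, a cPPT/CTS element, and a ΔU3 3' LTR that inactivates the LTR promoter after integration. An SV40 poly(A) signal lies downstream of the 3' LTR. Within the provirus, an SV40 early promoter/origin region precedes a puromycin N-acetyltransferase gene, allowing selection of transduced cells. The EF-1α promoter then drives the ZIC5 coding sequence. A WPRE downstream of the ORF enhances transcript stability and expression. The barcode itself is not annotated in the feature table. It may lie in the short interval between the ORF and the WPRE, where a small U6-like fragment is detected, but the record does not confirm its position. No epitope tag or fluorescent reporter is annotated.
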