Features (pLannotate 1.2.2; 31 found; start..end, strand, type, name):
      5..231     +  promoter       RSV promoter: Rous sarcoma virus enhancer/promoter
    232..412     +  LTR            5' LTR (truncated): truncated 5' long terminal repeat (LTR) from HIV-1
    459..584     +  misc_feature   HIV-1 Ψ: packaging signal of human immunodeficiency virus type 1
    568..931     +  CDS            HIV-1 gag (fragment): gag protein from human immunodeficiency virus 1; gag
   1077..1310    +  misc_feature   RRE: The Rev response element (RRE) of HIV-1 allows for Rev-dependent mRNA export from the nucleus to the cytoplasm.
   1687..1713    +  CDS            Rev (fragment): human immunodeficiency virus 1 (HIV-1) Rev protein; rev; enhances nuclear export of unspliced and incompletely spliced viral mRNAs
   1720..1743    +  promoter       SV40 promoter (fragment): SV40 early promoter
   1744..1815    +  promoter       SV40 promoter (fragment): SV40 enhancer and early promoter
   1839..1974    +  rep_origin     SV40 ori: SV40 origin of replication
   2020..2616    +  CDS            PuroR (fragment): puromycin N-acetyltransferase; pac from Streptomyces; confers resistance to puromycin
   2665..2782    +  misc_feature   cPPT/CTS: central polypurine tract and central termination sequence of HIV-1
   2847..2913    +  CDS            small t antigen (fragment): SV40 (simian virus 40) small t antigen
   2920..4098    +  promoter       EF-1α promoter: strong constitutive promoter for human elongation factor EF-1α
   4115..6103    +  CDS            ZIC5: ZIC5_HUMAN - Experimental evidence at protein level: Swiss-Prot protein existence level 1. Essential for neural crest development, converting cells from an epidermal fate to a neural crest cell fate. Binds to DNA (By similarity). From Homo sapiens (Human).
   6119..6172    +  promoter       U6 promoter (fragment): RNA polymerase III promoter for human U6 snRNA
   6214..6802    +  misc_feature   WPRE: woodchuck hepatitis virus posttranscriptional regulatory element
   6853..6872    +  misc_feature   cPPT/CTS (fragment): central polypurine tract and central termination sequence of HIV-1
   6874..7107    +  LTR            3' LTR (ΔU3): self-inactivating 3' long terminal repeat (LTR) from HIV-1
   7185..7306    +  polyA_signal   SV40 poly(A) signal: SV40 polyadenylation signal
   7346..7481    +  rep_origin     SV40 ori: SV40 origin of replication
   7502..7520    -  promoter       T7 promoter: promoter for bacteriophage T7 RNA polymerase
   7528..7683    +  CDS            lacZα (fragment): LacZα fragment of β-galactosidase; lacZ fragment
   7688..8116    +  rep_origin     f1 ori (sequence partly withheld): f1 bacteriophage origin of replication; arrow indicates direction of (+) strand synthesis
   8169..8273    +  promoter       AmpR promoter: bla
   8274..9134    +  CDS            AmpR: β-lactamase; bla; confers resistance to ampicillin, carbenicillin, and related antibiotics
   9305..9893    +  rep_origin     ori: high-copy-number ColE1/pMB1/pBR322/pUC origin of replication
  10076..10168   +  CDS            lacI (fragment): lac repressor; lacI; The lac repressor binds to the lac operator to inhibit transcription in E. coli. This inhibition can be relieved by adding lactose or isopropyl-β-D-thiogalactopyranoside (IPTG).
  10181..10202   +  protein_bind   CAP binding site: CAP binding activates transcription in the presence of cAMP. E. coli catabolite activator protein
  10217..10247   +  promoter       lac promoter: promoter for the E. coli lac operon
  10255..10271   +  protein_bind   lac operator: The lac repressor binds to the lac operator to inhibit transcription in E. coli. This inhibition can be relieved by adding lactose or isopropyl-β-D-thiogalactopyranoside (IPTG). lac repressor encoded by lacI
  10316..10334   +  promoter       T3 promoter: promoter for bacteriophage T3 RNA polymerase
>Addgene plasmid #143731 | TFORF0853 | addgene full sequence | sequence record 471128 | Addgene NGS Result
TTAATGTAGTCTTATGCAATACTCTTGTAGTCTTGCAACATGGTAACGATGAGTTAGCAACATGCCTTAC
AAGGAGAGAAAAAGCACCGTGCATGCCGATTGGTGGAAGTAAGGTGGTACGATCGTGCCTTATTAGGAAG
GCAACAGACGGGTCTGACATGGATTGGACGAACCACTGAATTGCCGCATTGCAGAGATATTGTATTTAAG
TGCCTAGCTCGATACATAAACGGGTCTCTCTGGTTAGACCAGATCTGAGCCTGGGAGCTCTCTGGCTAAC
TAGGGAACCCACTGCTTAAGCCTCAATAAAGCTTGCCTTGAGTGCTTCAAGTAGTGTGTGCCCGTCTGTT
GTGTGACTCTGGTAACTAGAGATCCCTCAGACCCTTTTAGTCAGTGTGGAAAATCTCTAGCAGTGGCGCC
CGAACAGGGACTTGAAAGCGAAAGGGAAACCAGAGGAGCTCTCTCGACGCAGGACTCGGCTTGCTGAAGC
GCGCACGGCAAGAGGCGAGGGGCGGCGACTGGTGAGTACGCCAAAAATTTTGACTAGCGGAGGCTAGAAG
GAGAGAGATGGGTGCGAGAGCGTCAGTATTAAGCGGGGGAGAATTAGATCGCGATGGGAAAAAATTCGGT
TAAGGCCAGGGGGAAAGAAAAAATATAAATTAAAACATATAGTATGGGCAAGCAGGGAGCTAGAACGATT
CGCAGTTAATCCTGGCCTGTTAGAAACATCAGAAGGCTGTAGACAAATACTGGGACAGCTACAACCATCC
CTTCAGACAGGATCAGAAGAACTTAGATCATTATATAATACAGTAGCAACCCTCTATTGTGTGCATCAAA
GGATAGAGATAAAAGACACCAAGGAAGCTTTAGACAAGATAGAGGAAGAGCAAAACAAAAGTAAGACCAC
CGCACAGCAAGCGGCCGCTGATCTTCAGACCTGGAGGAGGAGATATGAGGGACAATTGGAGAAGTGAATT
ATATAAATATAAAGTAGTAAAAATTGAACCATTAGGAGTAGCACCCACCAAGGCAAAGAGAAGAGTGGTG
CAGAGAGAAAAAAGAGCAGTGGGAATAGGAGCTTTGTTCCTTGGGTTCTTGGGAGCAGCAGGAAGCACTA
TGGGCGCAGCGTCAATGACGCTGACGGTACAGGCCAGACAATTATTGTCTGGTATAGTGCAGCAGCAGAA
CAATTTGCTGAGGGCTATTGAGGCGCAACAGCATCTGTTGCAACTCACAGTCTGGGGCATCAAGCAGCTC
CAGGCAAGAATCCTGGCTGTGGAAAGATACCTAAAGGATCAACAGCTCCTGGGGATTTGGGGTTGCTCTG
GAAAACTCATTTGCACCACTGCTGTGCCTTGGAATGCTAGTTGGAGTAATAAATCTCTGGAACAGATTTG
GAATCACACGACCTGGATGGAGTGGGACAGAGAAATTAACAATTACACAAGCTTAATACACTCCTTAATT
GAAGAATCGCAAAACCAGCAAGAAAAGAATGAACAAGAATTATTGGAATTAGATAAATGGGCAAGTTTGT
GGAATTGGTTTAACATAACAAATTGGCTGTGGTATATAAAATTATTCATAATGATAGTAGGAGGCTTGGT
AGGTTTAAGAATAGTTTTTGCTGTACTTTCTATAGTGAATAGAGTTAGGCAGGGATATTCACCATTATCG
TTTCAGACCCACCTCCCAACCCCGAGGGGACCCATGCATTGCATCTCAATTAGTCAGCAACCAGGTGTGG
AAAGTCCCCAGGCTCCCCAGCAGGCAGAAGTATGCAAAGCATGCGTCTCAATTAGTCAGCAACCATAGTC
CCGCCCCTAACTCCGCCCATCCCGCCCCTAACTCCGCCCAGTTCCGCCCATTCTCCGCCCCATGGCTGAC
TAATTTTTTTTATTTATGCAGAGGCCGAGGCCGCCTCGGCCTCTGAGCTATTCCAGAAGTAGTGAGGAGG
CTTTTTTGGAGGCCTAGGCTTTTGCAAAAAGCTTTCTAGAGGTACCACCGGAGCTTACCATGACCGAGTA
CAAGCCCACGGTGCGCCTCGCCACCCGCGACGACGTCCCCAGGGCCGTACGCACCCTCGCCGCCGCGTTC
GCCGACTACCCCGCCACGCGCCACACCGTCGATCCGGACCGCCACATCGAGCGGGTCACCGAGCTGCAAG
AACTCTTCCTCACGCGCGTCGGGCTCGACATCGGCAAGGTGTGGGTCGCGGACGACGGCGCCGCCGTGGC
GGTCTGGACCACGCCGGAGAGCGTCGAAGCGGGGGCGGTGTTCGCCGAGATCGGCCCGCGCATGGCCGAG
TTGAGCGGTTCCCGGCTGGCCGCGCAGCAACAGATGGAAGGCCTCCTGGCGCCGCACCGGCCCAAGGAGC
CCGCGTGGTTCCTGGCCACCGTCGGCGTCTCGCCCGACCACCAGGGCAAGGGTCTGGGCAGCGCCGTCGT
GCTCCCCGGAGTGGAGGCGGCCGAGCGCGCCGGGGTGCCCGCCTTCCTGGAGACCTCCGCGCCCCGCAAC
CTCCCCTTCTACGAGCGGCTCGGCTTCACCGTCACCGCCGACGTCGAGGTGCCCGAAGGACCGCGCACCT
GGTGCATGACCCGCAAGCCCGGTGCCAGTTAACGAATTCTAGATCTTGAGACAAATGGCAGTATTCATCC
ACAATTTTAAAAGAAAAGGGGGGATTGGGGGGTACAGTGCAGGGGAAAGAATAGTAGACATAATAGCAAC
AGACATACAAACTAAAGAATTACAAAAACAAATTACAAAAATTCAAAATTTTCGGGTTTATTACAGGGAC
AGCAGAGATCCACTTTGGCGCCGGCTCGAGGCCTGCAGGTGCAAAGATGGATAAAGTTTTAAACAGAGAG
GAATCTTTGCAGCTAATGGACCTTCTAGGTCTTGAAAGGAGTGGGAATTGGCTCCGGTGCCCGTCAGTGG
GCAGAGCGCACATCGCCCACAGTCCCCGAGAAGTTGGGGGGAGGGGTCGGCAATTGAACCGGTGCCTAGA
GAAGGTGGCGCGGGGTAAACTGGGAAAGTGATGTCGTGTACTGGCTCCGCCTTTTTCCCGAGGGTGGGGG
AGAACCGTATATAAGTGCAGTAGTCGCCGTGAACGTTCTTTTTCGCAACGGGTTTGCCGCCAGAACACAG
GTAAGTGCCGTGTGTGGTTCCCGCGGGCCTGGCCTCTTTACGGGTTATGGCCCTTGCGTGCCTTGAATTA
CTTCCACCTGGCTGCAGTACGTGATTCTTGATCCCGAGCTTCGGGTTGGAAGTGGGTGGGAGAGTTCGAG
GCCTTGCGCTTAAGGAGCCCCTTCGCCTCGTGCTTGAGTTGAGGCCTGGCCTGGGCGCTGGGGCCGCCGC
GTGCGAATCTGGTGGCACCTTCGCGCCTGTCTCGCTGCTTTCGATAAGTCTCTAGCCATTTAAAATTTTT
GATGACCTGCTGCGACGCTTTTTTTCTGGCAAGATAGTCTTGTAAATGCGGGCCAAGATCTGCACACTGG
TATTTCGGTTTTTGGGGCCGCGGGCGGCGACGGGGCCCGTGCGTCCCAGCGCACATGTTCGGCGAGGCGG
GGCCTGCGAGCGCGGCCACCGAGAATCGGACGGGGGTAGTCTCAAGCTGGCCGGCCTGCTCTGGTGCCTG
GCCTCGCGCCGCCGTGTATCGCCCCGCCCTGGGCGGCAAGGCTGGCCCGGTCGGCACCAGTTGCGTGAGC
GGAAAGATGGCCGCTTCCCGGCCCTGCTGCAGGGAGCTCAAAATGGAGGACGCGGCGCTCGGGAGAGCGG
GCGGGTGAGTCACCCACACAAAGGAAAAGGGCCTTTCCGTCCTCAGCCGTCGCTTCATGTGACTCCACGG
AGTACCGGGCGCCGTCCAGGCACCTCGATTAGTTCTCGAGCTTTTGGAGTACGTCGTCTTTAGGTTGGGG
GGAGGGGTTTTATGCGATGGAGTTTCCCCACACTGAGTGGGTGGAGACTGAAGTTAGGCCAGCTTGGCAC
TTGATGTAATTCTCCTTGGAATTTGCCCTTTTTGAGTTTGGATCTTGGTTCATTCTCAAGCCTCAGACAG
TGGTTCAAAGTTTTTTTCTTCCATTTCAGGTGTCGTGAGGCTAGCACCGCCACCATGTTTTTGAAGGCGG
GCAGAGGGAATAAAGTCCCCCCAGTGAGGGTCTATGGGCCTGATTGTGTAGTTCTGATGGAGCCCCCTTT
GAGCAAGAGGAACCCGCCAGCGCTGAGATTAGCGGATTTGGCAACGGCTCAGGTCCAGCCGCTTCAGAAT
ATGACAGGCTTCCCGGCGCTGGCCGGCCCGCCCGCCCACTCCCAACTCCGGGCCGCCGTCGCGCACCTCC
GCCTGCGGGACCTGGGCGCTGACCCCGGCGTGGCCACCACTCCGCTCGGACCCGAGCACATGGCCCAGGC
GAGCACGCTGGGCCTCAGCCCTCCCTCCCAGGCGTTCCCGGCACACCCGGAGGCTCCGGCAGCCGCCGCC
CGTGCTGCAGCCTTGGTCGCGCACCCCGGCGCGGGCAGCTACCCCTGCGGCGGGGGCAGCAGTGGCGCGC
AGCCCTCCGCGCCCCCGCCCCCAGCCCCTCCTCTTCCTCCCACCCCTTCACCCCCTCCCCCTCCCCCGCC
TCCTCCTCCTCCTGCCCTCTCGGGCTACACCACCACCAACAGTGGCGGCGGCGGCAGCAGCGGCAAAGGC
CACAGCAGGGACTTCGTCCTCCGGAGGGACCTTTCCGCCACGGCCCCCGCGGCGGCCATGCACGGGGCCC
CGCTCGGAGGGGAGCAGCGGTCCGGCACCGGCTCCCCCCAGCACCCGGCCCCGCCTCCCCACTCGGCCGG
CATGTTCATCTCCGCCAGCGGCACCTACGCGGGCCCGGACGGCAGCGGCGGCCCGGCGCTCTTCCCCGCG
CTGCACGACACGCCGGGGGCCCCAGGCGGCCACCCGCACCCGCTCAACGGCCAGATGCGCCTGGGGCTGG
CGGCGGCAGCGGCAGCCGCGGCGGCTGAGCTGTACGGCCGCGCCGAACCGCCCTTCGCGCCGCGCTCTGG
GGACGCGCACTACGGGGCGGTTGCGGCCGCAGCGGCGGCCGCCCTGCACGGCTACGGAGCCGTGAACTTA
AACCTGAACCTGGCGGCTGCGGCGGCCGCAGCAGCGGCCGGGCCCGGGCCCCACCTGCAGCACCACGCGC
CGCCCCCGGCGCCGCCGCCGCCGCCGGCGCCCGCGCAGCACCCGCACCAGCACCACCCCCACCTCCCAGG
GGCGGCTGGGGCCTTCCTGCGCTACATGCGGCAGCCAATCAAGCAGGAGCTCATCTGCAAGTGGATCGAC
CCCGACGAGCTGGCCGGGCTGCCGCCGCCGCCGCCGCCGCCGCCGCCGCCGCCGCCACCGCCCCCGGCCG
GCGGCGCCAAGCCCTGCTCCAAAACTTTCGGCACCATGCACGAGCTGGTGAATCACGTCACGGTGGAGCA
CGTGGGAGGCCCCGAGCAGAGCAGCCACGTCTGCTTCTGGGAGGACTGTCCGCGCGAGGGCAAGCCCTTC
AAGGCCAAATACAAGCTCATCAACCACATCCGCGTGCACACCGGCGAGAAGCCCTTTCCCTGCCCTTTCC
CCGGCTGCGGCAAGGTCTTCGCGCGCTCCGAGAACCTCAAGATCCACAAGCGTACTCATACAGGGGAAAA
GCCTTTCAAATGTGAATTTGATGGCTGTGACAGGAAGTTTGCCAATAGCAGTGATCGGAAGAAACATTCC
CATGTCCACACCAGTGACAAGCCCTACTACTGCAAGATTCGAGGCTGTGACAAATCCTACACTCACCCAA
GCTCCCTGAGGAAGCACATGAAGATTCACTGCAAGTCCCCGCCACCTTCTCCAGGACCCCTTGGTTACTC
ATCAGTGGGGACTCCAGTGGGCGCCCCCTTGTCCCCTGTGCTGGACCCAGCCAGGAGTCACTCCAGCACT
CTGTCCCCTCAGGTGACCAACCTCAATGAGTGGTACGTTTGCCAGGCCAGTGGGGCCCCCAGCCACCTCC
ACACCCCTTCCAGCAACGGAACCACCTCTGAGACTGAAGATGAGGAAATTTACGGGAACCCTGAAGTTGT
GCGGACGATACATTAGTAATGAACTAGTCCGTAACTTGAAAGTATTTCGATTTCTTGGCTTTATATATCT
TGTGGAAAGGACGACAAACCATGACACACTTCAAACCGACGCGTTAAGTCGACAATCAACCTCTGGATTA
CAAAATTTGTGAAAGATTGACTGGTATTCTTAACTATGTTGCTCCTTTTACGCTATGTGGATACGCTGCT
TTAATGCCTTTGTATCATGCTATTGCTTCCCGTATGGCTTTCATTTTCTCCTCCTTGTATAAATCCTGGT
TGCTGTCTCTTTATGAGGAGTTGTGGCCCGTTGTCAGGCAACGTGGCGTGGTGTGCACTGTGTTTGCTGA
CGCAACCCCCACTGGTTGGGGCATTGCCACCACCTGTCAGCTCCTTTCCGGGACTTTCGCTTTCCCCCTC
CCTATTGCCACGGCGGAACTCATCGCCGCCTGCCTTGCCCGCTGCTGGACAGGGGCTCGGCTGTTGGGCA
CTGACAATTCCGTGGTGTTGTCGGGGAAATCATCGTCCTTTCCTTGGCTGCTCGCCTGTGTTGCCACCTG
GATTCTGCGCGGGACGTCCTTCTGCTACGTCCCTTCGGCCCTCAATCCAGCGGACCTTCCTTCCCGCGGC
CTGCTGCCGGCTCTGCGGCCTCTTCCGCGTCTTCGCCTTCGCCCTCAGACGAGTCGGATCTCCCTTTGGG
CCGCCTCCCCGCGTCGACTTTAAGACCAATGACTTACAAGGCAGCTGTAGATCTTAGCCACTTTTTAAAA
GAAAAGGGGGGACTGGAAGGGCTAATTCACTCCCAACGAAGACAAGATCTGCTTTTTGCTTGTACTGGGT
CTCTCTGGTTAGACCAGATCTGAGCCTGGGAGCTCTCTGGCTAACTAGGGAACCCACTGCTTAAGCCTCA
ATAAAGCTTGCCTTGAGTGCTTCAAGTAGTGTGTGCCCGTCTGTTGTGTGACTCTGGTAACTAGAGATCC
CTCAGACCCTTTTAGTCAGTGTGGAAAATCTCTAGCAGTACGTATAGTAGTTCATGTCATCTTATTATTC
AGTATTTATAACTTGCAAAGAAATGAATATCAGAGAGTGAGAGGAACTTGTTTATTGCAGCTTATAATGG
TTACAAATAAAGCAATAGCATCACAAATTTCACAAATAAAGCATTTTTTTCACTGCATTCTAGTTGTGGT
TTGTCCAAACTCATCAATGTATCTTATCATGTCTGGCTCTAGCTATCCCGCCCCTAACTCCGCCCATCCC
GCCCCTAACTCCGCCCAGTTCCGCCCATTCTCCGCCCCATGGCTGACTAATTTTTTTTATTTATGCAGAG
GCCGAGGCCGCCTCGGCCTCTGAGCTATTCCAGAAGTAGTGAGGAGGCTTTTTTGGAGGCCTAGGGACGT
ACCCAATTCGCCCTATAGTGAGTCGTATTACGCGCGCTCACTGGCCGTCGTTTTACAACGTCGTGACTGG
GAAAACCCTGGCGTTACCCAACTTAATCGCCTTGCAGCACATCCCCCTTTCGCCAGCTGGCGTAATAGCG
AAGAGGCCCGCACCGATCGCCCTTCCCAACAGTTGCGCAGCCTGAATGGCGAATGGG
[124 nt withheld, positions 7688-7811]
C
[91 nt withheld, positions 7813-7903]
A
[49 nt withheld, positions 7905-7953]
CCTTTGACGTTGGAGTCCACGTTCTTT
[37 nt withheld, positions 7981-8017]
ACCCTATCTCGGTCTATTCTTTTGATTTATAAGGGATTTTGCCGATTTCGGCCTATTGGTTAAAAAATGA
GCTGATTTAACAAAAATTTAACGCGAATTTTAACAAAATATTAACGCTTACAATTTAGGTGGCACTTTTC
GGGGAAATGTGCGCGGAACCCCTATTTGTTTATTTTTCTAAATACATTCAAATATGTATCCGCTCATGAG
ACAATAACCCTGATAAATGCTTCAATAATATTGAAAAAGGAAGAGTATGAGTATTCAACATTTCCGTGTC
GCCCTTATTCCCTTTTTTGCGGCATTTTGCCTTCCTGTTTTTGCTCACCCAGAAACGCTGGTGAAAGTAA
AAGATGCTGAAGATCAGTTGGGTGCACGAGTGGGTTACATCGAACTGGATCTCAACAGCGGTAAGATCCT
TGAGAGTTTTCGCCCCGAAGAACGTTTTCCAATGATGAGCACTTTTAAAGTTCTGCTATGTGGCGCGGTA
TTATCCCGTATTGACGCCGGGCAAGAGCAACTCGGTCGCCGCATACACTATTCTCAGAATGACTTGGTTG
AGTACTCACCAGTCACAGAAAAGCATCTTACGGATGGCATGACAGTAAGAGAATTATGCAGTGCTGCCAT
AACCATGAGTGATAACACTGCGGCCAACTTACTTCTGACAACGATCGGAGGACCGAAGGAGCTAACCGCT
TTTTTGCACAACATGGGGGATCATGTAACTCGCCTTGATCGTTGGGAACCGGAGCTGAATGAAGCCATAC
CAAACGACGAGCGTGACACCACGATGCCTGTAGCAATGGCAACAACGTTGCGCAAACTATTAACTGGCGA
ACTACTTACTCTAGCTTCCCGGCAACAATTAATAGACTGGATGGAGGCGGATAAAGTTGCAGGACCACTT
CTGCGCTCGGCCCTTCCGGCTGGCTGGTTTATTGCTGATAAATCTGGAGCCGGTGAGCGTGGGTCTCGCG
GTATCATTGCAGCACTGGGGCCAGATGGTAAGCCCTCCCGTATCGTAGTTATCTACACGACGGGGAGTCA
GGCAACTATGGATGAACGAAATAGACAGATCGCTGAGATAGGTGCCTCACTGATTAAGCATTGGTAACTG
TCAGACCAAGTTTACTCATATATACTTTAGATTGATTTAAAACTTCATTTTTAATTTAAAAGGATCTAGG
TGAAGATCCTTTTTGATAATCTCATGACCAAAATCCCTTAACGTGAGTTTTCGTTCCACTGAGCGTCAGA
CCCCGTAGAAAAGATCAAAGGATCTTCTTGAGATCCTTTTTTTCTGCGCGTAATCTGCTGCTTGCAAACA
AAAAAACCACCGCTACCAGCGGTGGTTTGTTTGCCGGATCAAGAGCTACCAACTCTTTTTCCGAAGGTAA
CTGGCTTCAGCAGAGCGCAGATACCAAATACTGTTCTTCTAGTGTAGCCGTAGTTAGGCCACCACTTCAA
GAACTCTGTAGCACCGCCTACATACCTCGCTCTGCTAATCCTGTTACCAGTGGCTGCTGCCAGTGGCGAT
AAGTCGTGTCTTACCGGGTTGGACTCAAGACGATAGTTACCGGATAAGGCGCAGCGGTCGGGCTGAACGG
GGGGTTCGTGCACACAGCCCAGCTTGGAGCGAACGACCTACACCGAACTGAGATACCTACAGCGTGAGCT
ATGAGAAAGCGCCACGCTTCCCGAAGGGAGAAAGGCGGACAGGTATCCGGTAAGCGGCAGGGTCGGAACA
GGAGAGCGCACGAGGGAGCTTCCAGGGGGAAACGCCTGGTATCTTTATAGTCCTGTCGGGTTTCGCCACC
TCTGACTTGAGCGTCGATTTTTGTGATGCTCGTCAGGGGGGCGGAGCCTATGGAAAAACGCCAGCAACGC
GGCCTTTTTACGGTTCCTGGCCTTTTGCTGGCCTTTTGCTCACATGTTCTTTCCTGCGTTATCCCCTGAT
TCTGTGGATAACCGTATTACCGCCTTTGAGTGAGCTGATACCGCTCGCCGCAGCCGAACGACCGAGCGCA
GCGAGTCAGTGAGCGAGGAAGCGGAAGAGCGCCCAATACGCAAACCGCCTCTCCCCGCGCGTTGGCCGAT
TCATTAATGCAGCTGGCACGACAGGTTTCCCGACTGGAAAGCGGGCAGTGAGCGCAACGCAATTAATGTG
AGTTAGCTCACTCATTAGGCACCCCAGGCTTTACACTTTATGCTTCCGGCTCGTATGTTGTGTGGAATTG
TGAGCGGATAACAATTTCACACAGGAAACAGCTATGACCATGATTACGCCAAGCGCGCAATTAACCCTCA
CTAAAGGGAACAAAAGCTGGAGCTGCAAGC
