>Addgene plasmid #143731 | TFORF0853 | depositor partial sequence | sequence record 283323 | Insert
ACCGCCACCATGTTTTTGAAGGCGGGCAGAGGGAATAAAGTCCCCCCAGTGAGGGTCTATGGGCCTGATT
GTGTAGTTCTGATGGAGCCCCCTTTGAGCAAGAGGAACCCGCCAGCGCTGAGATTAGCGGATTTGGCAAC
GGCTCAGGTCCAGCCGCTTCAGAATATGACAGGCTTCCCGGCGCTGGCCGGCCCGCCCGCCCACTCCCAA
CTCCGGGCCGCCGTCGCGCACCTCCGCCTGCGGGACCTGGGCGCTGACCCCGGCGTGGCCACCACTCCGC
TCGGACCCGAGCACATGGCCCAGGCGAGCACGCTGGGCCTCAGCCCTCCCTCCCAGGCGTTCCCGGCACA
CCCGGAGGCTCCGGCAGCCGCCGCCCGTGCTGCAGCCTTGGTCGCGCACCCCGGCGCGGGCAGCTACCCC
TGCGGCGGGGGCAGCAGTGGCGCGCAGCCCTCCGCGCCCCCGCCCCCAGCCCCTCCTCTTCCTCCCACCC
CTTCACCCCCTCCCCCTCCCCCGCCTCCTCCTCCTCCTGCCCTCTCGGGCTACACCACCACCAACAGTGG
CGGCGGCGGCAGCAGCGGCAAAGGCCACAGCAGGGACTTCGTCCTCCGGAGGGACCTTTCCGCCACGGCC
CCCGCGGCGGCCATGCACGGGGCCCCGCTCGGAGGGGAGCAGCGGTCCGGCACCGGCTCCCCCCAGCACC
CGGCCCCGCCTCCCCACTCGGCCGGCATGTTCATCTCCGCCAGCGGCACCTACGCGGGCCCGGACGGCAG
CGGCGGCCCGGCGCTCTTCCCCGCGCTGCACGACACGCCGGGGGCCCCAGGCGGCCACCCGCACCCGCTC
AACGGCCAGATGCGCCTGGGGCTGGCGGCGGCAGCGGCAGCCGCGGCGGCTGAGCTGTACGGCCGCGCCG
AACCGCCCTTCGCGCCGCGCTCTGGGGACGCGCACTACGGGGCGGTTGCGGCCGCAGCGGCGGCCGCCCT
GCACGGCTACGGAGCCGTGAACTTAAACCTGAACCTGGCGGCTGCGGCGGCCGCAGCAGCGGCCGGGCCC
GGGCCCCACCTGCAGCACCACGCGCCGCCCCCGGCGCCGCCGCCGCCGCCGGCGCCCGCGCAGCACCCGC
ACCAGCACCACCCCCACCTCCCAGGGGCGGCTGGGGCCTTCCTGCGCTACATGCGGCAGCCAATCAAGCA
GGAGCTCATCTGCAAGTGGATCGACCCCGACGAGCTGGCCGGGCTGCCGCCGCCGCCGCCGCCGCCGCCG
CCGCCGCCGCCACCGCCCCCGGCCGGCGGCGCCAAGCCCTGCTCCAAAACTTTCGGCACCATGCACGAGC
TGGTGAATCACGTCACGGTGGAGCACGTGGGAGGCCCCGAGCAGAGCAGCCACGTCTGCTTCTGGGAGGA
CTGTCCGCGCGAGGGCAAGCCCTTCAAGGCCAAATACAAGCTCATCAACCACATCCGCGTGCACACCGGC
GAGAAGCCCTTTCCCTGCCCTTTCCCCGGCTGCGGCAAGGTCTTCGCGCGCTCCGAGAACCTCAAGATCC
ACAAGCGTACTCATACAGGGGAAAAGCCTTTCAAATGTGAATTTGATGGCTGTGACAGGAAGTTTGCCAA
TAGCAGTGATCGGAAGAAACATTCCCATGTCCACACCAGTGACAAGCCCTACTACTGCAAGATTCGAGGC
TGTGACAAATCCTACACTCACCCAAGCTCCCTGAGGAAGCACATGAAGATTCACTGCAAGTCCCCGCCAC
CTTCTCCAGGACCCCTTGGTTACTCATCAGTGGGGACTCCAGTGGGCGCCCCCTTGTCCCCTGTGCTGGA
CCCAGCCAGGAGTCACTCCAGCACTCTGTCCCCTCAGGTGACCAACCTCAATGAGTGGTACGTTTGCCAG
GCCAGTGGGGCCCCCAGCCACCTCCACACCCCTTCCAGCAACGGAACCACCTCTGAGACTGAAGATGAGG
AAATTTACGGGAACCCTGAAGTTGTGCGGACGATACATTAGTAATGAACTAGTCCGTAACTTGAAAGTAT
TTCGATTTCTTGGCTTTATATATCTTGTGGAAAGGACGACAAACCATGACACACTTCAAACCG
