>Addgene plasmid #143731 | TFORF0853 | depositor partial sequence | sequence record 283324 | Barcode
CAAACCATGACACACTTCAAACCG
